>Addgene plasmid #47345 | pCDNA3-HA/Bmal L115E | addgene partial sequence | sequence record 69250 | cmv-fwd
ACTAGAGAACCCACTGCTTACTGGCTTATCGAAATTAATACGACTCACTATAGGGAGACCCAAGCTTCGA
TCGTCGACATGTACCCATACGATGTTCCAGATTACGCTTCTAGAGGATCCGCGGACCAGAGAATGGACAT
TTCCTCAACCATCAGCGACTTCATGTCTCCGGGCCCCACCGACCTACTCTCCGGTTCCCTGGGCACCAGT
GGTGTGGACTGCAATCGCAAGAGGAAAGGCAGTGCCACTGACTACCAAGAAAGTATGGACACAGACAAAG
ATGACCCTCATGGAAGGTTAGAATATGCAGAACACCAAGGAAGGATCAAGAATGCAAGGGAGGCCCACAG
TCAGATTGAAAAGAGGCGTCGGGACAAAATGAACAGTTTCATTGATGAATTGGCTTCTTTGGTACCAACA
TGCAATGCAATGTCCAGGAAGTTAGATAAACTCACCGTGGAGAGGATGGCTGTTCAGCACATGAAAACTT
TGAGAGGTGCCACCAACCCATACACAGAAGCAAACTACAAGCCAACATTTCTATCAGATGACGAACTGAA
ACACCTAATTCTCAGGGCAGCAGATGGATTTTTGTTTGTCGTAGGATGTGACCGAGGGAAGATCCTCTTT
GTCTCCGAGTCTGTCTTCAAGATCCTCAATTATAGCCAGAATGACCTTATTGGCCAGAGCTTGTTTGACT
ACCTGCATCCAAAAGATATTGCCAAAGTTAAGGAACAGCTATCTTCCTCGGACACTGCGCCCCGGGAGCG
ACTCATTGATGCCAAGACTGGACTTCCGGTTAAAACGGATATAACCCCTGGGCCCTCCCGGCTATGCTCT
GGAGCCCGC
