[The description below was written by a language model from this plasmid's Addgene catalogue record.]
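Description:
pCDNA3-HA/Bmal L115E is a mammalian expression plasmid built on the pcDNA3.1 backbone that carries the mouse Bmal1 (Arntl/MOP3) coding sequence with a single amino-acid substitution, L115E. Transcription of the insert is driven by the CMV promoter, a strong constitutive viral promoter widely used for transient expression in transfected mammalian cells. The protein carries an HA epitope tag at its N terminus, allowing it to be detected or immunoprecipitated with anti-HA antibodies independently of endogenous BMAL1. The plasmid is propagated in E. coli under ampicillin selection. The record gives no feature table, so other backbone elements such as the bacterial origin, polyadenylation signal or any mammalian selection marker are not documented here. The copy number is listed as unknown. The insert was introduced by restriction cloning, but the sites used are not recorded.

The mutation was made in an existing HA-tagged Bmal1 expression plasmid. The construct is associated with a study reporting the crystal structure of the heterodimeric CLOCK:BMAL1 transcriptional activator, the bHLH-PAS complex at the core of the mammalian circadian clock. Replacing a hydrophobic leucine with a charged glutamate is a typical structure-guided change for probing the contribution of a specific residue, although the record does not state which domain or interface L115 lies in or what effect the substitution has. The plasmid is suited to expressing this mutant BMAL1 in cultured mammalian cells for comparison with the wild-type protein, for example in interaction or transcriptional activity assays.
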