Addgene plasmid #47345: pCDNA3-HA/Bmal L115E
Purpose: PcHA-Bmal backbone used for the above mutation. Ref.Genes & Dev 17:1921-1932 2003
Depositing lab: Joseph Takahashi. Depositing organization: University of Texas Southwestern Medical Center. Publication: Crystal structure of the heterodimeric CLOCK:BMAL1 transcriptional activator complex. Huang N, Chelliah Y, Shan Y, Taylor CA, Yoo SH, Partch C, Green CB, Zhang H, Takahashi JS. Science. 2012 Jul 13;337(6091):189-94. doi: 10.1126/science.1222804. Epub 2012 May 31. PubMed 22653727.
Backbone
  Vector backbone: pcDNA3.1
  Vector type: Mammalian Expression
Growth in bacteria
  Bacterial resistance: Ampicillin, 100 μg/mL
  Growth temperature: 37°C
  Growth strain: DH5alpha
  Copy number: Unknown
Gene/Insert
  Gene/Insert name: BMAL
  Species: M. musculus (mouse)
  Mutation: L115E
  Entrez Gene: Bmal1 (a.k.a. Arnt3, Arntl, BMAL1b, MOP3, bHLHe5, bmal1b')
  Promoter: CMV
  Tag / fusion protein: Ha (N terminal on insert)
  Cloning method: Restriction Enzyme; 5′ cloning site unknown (unknown if destroyed); 3′ cloning site unknown (unknown if destroyed)
  Sequencing primers: 5′ CMV-F
Terms and licenses: Academic/Nonprofit Terms; Industry Terms: Not Available to Industry
How to cite: pCDNA3-HA/Bmal L115E was a gift from Joseph Takahashi (Addgene plasmid # 47345 ; http://n2t.net/addgene:47345 ; RRID:Addgene_47345)
